Addgene plasmid #193977: p8266 LentiCRISPR v2 hygro sgNT-1
Purpose: Expression of spCas9 and non-targeting control sgRNA
Depositing lab: Elizabeth White. Depositing organization: University of Pennsylvania. Publication: Systematic Analysis of IL-1 Cytokine Signaling Suppression by HPV16 Oncoproteins. Castagnino P, Kim HW, Lam LKM, Basu D, White EA. J Virol. 2022 Nov 7:e0132622. doi: 10.1128/jvi.01326-22. PubMed 36342298.
Backbone
  Vector backbone: plentiCRISPRv2 hygro
  Backbone manufacturer: Brett Stringer, Addgene #98291
  Vector type: Lentiviral
Growth in bacteria
  Bacterial resistance: Ampicillin, 100 μg/mL
  Growth temperature: 37°C
  Growth strain: NEB Stable
  Copy number: High Copy
Gene/Insert
  Gene/Insert name: spCas9
  gRNA/shRNA sequence: AGCTCGCCATGTCGGTTCTC
  Species: Synthetic
  Cloning method: Restriction Enzyme; 5′ cloning site unknown (unknown if destroyed)
Terms and licenses: Academic/Nonprofit Terms; Industry Terms: Not Available to Industry
How to cite: p8266 LentiCRISPR v2 hygro sgNT-1 was a gift from Elizabeth White (Addgene plasmid # 193977 ; http://n2t.net/addgene:193977 ; RRID:Addgene_193977)
