[The description below was written by a language model from this plasmid's Addgene catalogue record and pLannotate feature annotations shown in this document.]
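Description:
p8266 LentiCRISPR v2 hygro sgNT-1 is a 13.4 kb all-in-one lentiviral CRISPR vector built on the plentiCRISPRv2 hygro backbone. It delivers Streptococcus pyogenes Cas9 together with a non-targeting control guide RNA. In bacteria it replicates from a high-copy ColE1/pUC-type origin and is selected with ampicillin through the β-lactamase gene. An f1 origin is also present. Outside the viral region, the backbone carries an SV40/EM7-driven BleoR cassette with an SV40 poly(A) signal.

The transfer region has a third-generation, self-inactivating layout. A CMV enhancer/promoter replaces the U3 portion of a truncated HIV-1 5' LTR to drive genomic RNA production in packaging cells. This is followed by the Ψ packaging signal with a gag fragment, the RRE for Rev-dependent nuclear export, and the cPPT/CTS, and the region ends in a ΔU3 3' LTR with a downstream bGH poly(A) signal.

Between the LTRs, a human U6 Pol III promoter expresses the 20-nt non-targeting spacer fused to the SpCas9 gRNA scaffold. An EF-1α core promoter drives Cas9, followed on the same strand by a hygromycin resistance coding sequence. The feature table annotates no separate promoter or linker element between Cas9 and HygR, so the record does not state how the two are coupled. A WPRE downstream enhances transcript expression.

The construct serves as a negative control for Cas9 knockout experiments. Transduced mammalian cells can be selected with hygromycin and compared with cells that received gene-targeting guides in the same backbone. The associated publication concerns suppression of IL-1 cytokine signalling by HPV16 oncoproteins.
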