Features (pLannotate 1.2.2; 33 found; start..end, strand, type, name):
    182..770     -  rep_origin     ori: high-copy-number ColE1/pMB1/pBR322/pUC origin of replication
    941..1801    -  CDS            AmpR: β-lactamase; bla; confers resistance to ampicillin, carbenicillin, and related antibiotics
   1802..1906    -  promoter       AmpR promoter: bla
   1965..2017    -  misc_feature   bom (fragment): basis of mobility region from pBR322
   2176..2555    +  enhancer       CMV enhancer: human cytomegalovirus immediate early enhancer
   2556..2755    +  promoter       CMV promoter: human cytomegalovirus (CMV) immediate early promoter
   2773..2953    +  LTR            5' LTR (truncated): truncated 5' long terminal repeat (LTR) from HIV-1
   3000..3125    +  misc_feature   HIV-1 Ψ: packaging signal of human immunodeficiency virus type 1
   3109..3472    +  CDS            HIV-1 gag (fragment): gag protein from human immunodeficiency virus 1; gag
   3618..3851    +  misc_feature   RRE: The Rev response element (RRE) of HIV-1 allows for Rev-dependent mRNA export from the nucleus to the cytoplasm.
   4228..4328    +  CDS            Rev (fragment): human immunodeficiency virus 1 (HIV-1) Rev protein; rev; enhances nuclear export of unspliced and incompletely spliced viral mRNAs
   4378..4495    +  misc_feature   cPPT/CTS: central polypurine tract and central termination sequence of HIV-1
   4546..4786    +  promoter       U6 promoter: RNA polymerase III promoter for human U6 snRNA
   4816..4891    +  misc_RNA       gRNA scaffold: guide RNA scaffold for the Streptococcus pyogenes CRISPR/Cas9 system
   4909..4927    +  CDS            small t antigen (fragment): SV40 (simian virus 40) small t antigen
   4953..5164    +  promoter       EF-1α core promoter: core promoter for human elongation factor EF-1α
   5189..9292    +  CDS            Cas9: Cas9 (Csn1) endonuclease from the Streptococcus pyogenes Type II CRISPR/Cas system generates RNA-guided double strand breaks in DNA
   9430..10411   +  CDS            HygR (fragment): aminoglycoside phosphotransferase from E. coli; aph(4)-Ia; confers resistance to hygromycin
  10427..11015   +  misc_feature   WPRE: woodchuck hepatitis virus posttranscriptional regulatory element
  11066..11085   +  misc_feature   cPPT/CTS (fragment): central polypurine tract and central termination sequence of HIV-1
  11087..11320   +  LTR            3' LTR (ΔU3): self-inactivating 3' long terminal repeat (LTR) from HIV-1
  11352..11576   +  polyA_signal   bGH poly(A) signal: bovine growth hormone polyadenylation signal
  11580..11601   +  promoter       SV40 promoter (fragment): SV40 enhancer and early promoter
  11622..12050   +  rep_origin     f1 ori (sequence partly withheld): f1 bacteriophage origin of replication; arrow indicates direction of (+) strand synthesis
  12064..12393   +  promoter       SV40 promoter: SV40 enhancer and early promoter
  12441..12488   +  promoter       EM7 promoter: synthetic bacterial promoter&nbsp
  12507..12881   +  CDS            BleoR: antibiotic-binding protein; Sh ble from Streptoalloteichus hindustanus; confers resistance to bleomycin, phleomycin, and Zeocin™
  12891..13016   +  CDS            ble (fragment): BLE_KLEPN - Experimental evidence at protein level: Swiss-Prot protein existence level 1. Binding protein with a strong affinity to the bleomycin family of antibiotics. Binds to CL990; an antimitotic-antibiotic compound. From Klebsiella pneumoniae.
  13011..13132   +  polyA_signal   SV40 poly(A) signal: SV40 polyadenylation signal
  13203..13225   -  protein_bind   lac operator (fragment): The lac repressor binds to the lac operator to inhibit transcription in E. coli. This inhibition can be relieved by adding lactose or isopropyl-β-D-thiogalactopyranoside (IPTG). lac repressor encoded by lacI
  13229..13259   -  promoter       lac promoter: promoter for the E. coli lac operon
  13274..13295   -  protein_bind   CAP binding site: CAP binding activates transcription in the presence of cAMP. E. coli catabolite activator protein
  13308..13400   -  CDS            lacI (fragment): lac repressor; lacI; The lac repressor binds to the lac operator to inhibit transcription in E. coli. This inhibition can be relieved by adding lactose or isopropyl-β-D-thiogalactopyranoside (IPTG).
>Addgene plasmid #193977 | p8266 LentiCRISPR v2 hygro sgNT-1 | addgene full sequence | sequence record 382145 | Addgene NGS Result
CTTCCGCTTCCTCGCTCACTGACTCGCTGCGCTCGGTCGTTCGGCTGCGGCGAGCGGTATCAGCTCACTC
AAAGGCGGTAATACGGTTATCCACAGAATCAGGGGATAACGCAGGAAAGAACATGTGAGCAAAAGGCCAG
CAAAAGGCCAGGAACCGTAAAAAGGCCGCGTTGCTGGCGTTTTTCCATAGGCTCCGCCCCCCTGACGAGC
ATCACAAAAATCGACGCTCAAGTCAGAGGTGGCGAAACCCGACAGGACTATAAAGATACCAGGCGTTTCC
CCCTGGAAGCTCCCTCGTGCGCTCTCCTGTTCCGACCCTGCCGCTTACCGGATACCTGTCCGCCTTTCTC
CCTTCGGGAAGCGTGGCGCTTTCTCATAGCTCACGCTGTAGGTATCTCAGTTCGGTGTAGGTCGTTCGCT
CCAAGCTGGGCTGTGTGCACGAACCCCCCGTTCAGCCCGACCGCTGCGCCTTATCCGGTAACTATCGTCT
TGAGTCCAACCCGGTAAGACACGACTTATCGCCACTGGCAGCAGCCACTGGTAACAGGATTAGCAGAGCG
AGGTATGTAGGCGGTGCTACAGAGTTCTTGAAGTGGTGGCCTAACTACGGCTACACTAGAAGAACAGTAT
TTGGTATCTGCGCTCTGCTGAAGCCAGTTACCTTCGGAAAAAGAGTTGGTAGCTCTTGATCCGGCAAACA
AACCACCGCTGGTAGCGGTGGTTTTTTTGTTTGCAAGCAGCAGATTACGCGCAGAAAAAAAGGATCTCAA
GAAGATCCTTTGATCTTTTCTACGGGGTCTGACGCTCAGTGGAACGAAAACTCACGTTAAGGGATTTTGG
TCATGAGATTATCAAAAAGGATCTTCACCTAGATCCTTTTAAATTAAAAATGAAGTTTTAAATCAATCTA
AAGTATATATGAGTAAACTTGGTCTGACAGTTACCAATGCTTAATCAGTGAGGCACCTATCTCAGCGATC
TGTCTATTTCGTTCATCCATAGTTGCCTGACTCCCCGTCGTGTAGATAACTACGATACGGGAGGGCTTAC
CATCTGGCCCCAGTGCTGCAATGATACCGCGAGACCCACGCTCACCGGCTCCAGATTTATCAGCAATAAA
CCAGCCAGCCGGAAGGGCCGAGCGCAGAAGTGGTCCTGCAACTTTATCCGCCTCCATCCAGTCTATTAAT
TGTTGCCGGGAAGCTAGAGTAAGTAGTTCGCCAGTTAATAGTTTGCGCAACGTTGTTGCCATTGCTACAG
GCATCGTGGTGTCACGCTCGTCGTTTGGTATGGCTTCATTCAGCTCCGGTTCCCAACGATCAAGGCGAGT
TACATGATCCCCCATGTTGTGCAAAAAAGCGGTTAGCTCCTTCGGTCCTCCGATCGTTGTCAGAAGTAAG
TTGGCCGCAGTGTTATCACTCATGGTTATGGCAGCACTGCATAATTCTCTTACTGTCATGCCATCCGTAA
GATGCTTTTCTGTGACTGGTGAGTACTCAACCAAGTCATTCTGAGAATAGTGTATGCGGCGACCGAGTTG
CTCTTGCCCGGCGTCAATACGGGATAATACCGCGCCACATAGCAGAACTTTAAAAGTGCTCATCATTGGA
AAACGTTCTTCGGGGCGAAAACTCTCAAGGATCTTACCGCTGTTGAGATCCAGTTCGATGTAACCCACTC
GTGCACCCAACTGATCTTCAGCATCTTTTACTTTCACCAGCGTTTCTGGGTGAGCAAAAACAGGAAGGCA
AAATGCCGCAAAAAAGGGAATAAGGGCGACACGGAAATGTTGAATACTCATACTCTTCCTTTTTCAATAT
TATTGAAGCATTTATCAGGGTTATTGTCTCATGAGCGGATACATATTTGAATGTATTTAGAAAAATAAAC
AAATAGGGGTTCCGCGCACATTTCCCCGAAAAGTGCCACCTGACGTCGACGGATCGGGAGATCTCCCGAT
CCCCTATGGTGCACTCTCAGTACAATCTGCTCTGATGCCGCATAGTTAAGCCAGTATCTGCTCCCTGCTT
GTGTGTTGGAGGTCGCTGAGTAGTGCGCGAGCAAAATTTAAGCTACAACAAGGCAAGGCTTGACCGACAA
TTGCATGAAGAATCTGCTTAGGGTTAGGCGTTTTGCGCTGCTTCGCGATGTACGGGCCAGATATACGCGC
GCGTTGACATTGATTATTGACTAGTTATTAATAGTAATCAATTACGGGGTCATTAGTTCATAGCCCATAT
ATGGAGTTCCGCGTTACATAACTTACGGTAAATGGCCCGCCTGGCTGACCGCCCAACGACCCCCGCCCAT
TGACGTCAATAATGACGTATGTTCCCATAGTAACGCCAATAGGGACTTTCCATTGACGTCAATGGGTGGA
GTATTTACGGTAAACTGCCCACTTGGCAGTACATCAAGTGTATCATATGCCAAGTACGCCCCCTATTGAC
GTCAATGACGGTAAATGGCCCGCCTGGCATTATGCCCAGTACATGACCTTATGGGACTTTCCTACTTGGC
AGTACATCTACGTATTAGTCATCGCTATTACCATGGTGATGCGGTTTTGGCAGTACATCAATGGGCGTGG
ATAGCGGTTTGACTCACGGGGATTTCCAAGTCTCCACCCCATTGACGTCAATGGGAGTTTGTTTTGGCAC
CAAAATCAACGGGACTTTCCAAAATGTCGTAACAACTCCGCCCCATTGACGCAAATGGGCGGTAGGCGTG
TACGGTGGGAGGTCTATATAAGCAGCGCGTTTTGCCTGTACTGGGTCTCTCTGGTTAGACCAGATCTGAG
CCTGGGAGCTCTCTGGCTAACTAGGGAACCCACTGCTTAAGCCTCAATAAAGCTTGCCTTGAGTGCTTCA
AGTAGTGTGTGCCCGTCTGTTGTGTGACTCTGGTAACTAGAGATCCCTCAGACCCTTTTAGTCAGTGTGG
AAAATCTCTAGCAGTGGCGCCCGAACAGGGACTTGAAAGCGAAAGGGAAACCAGAGGAGCTCTCTCGACG
CAGGACTCGGCTTGCTGAAGCGCGCACGGCAAGAGGCGAGGGGCGGCGACTGGTGAGTACGCCAAAAATT
TTGACTAGCGGAGGCTAGAAGGAGAGAGATGGGTGCGAGAGCGTCAGTATTAAGCGGGGGAGAATTAGAT
CGCGATGGGAAAAAATTCGGTTAAGGCCAGGGGGAAAGAAAAAATATAAATTAAAACATATAGTATGGGC
AAGCAGGGAGCTAGAACGATTCGCAGTTAATCCTGGCCTGTTAGAAACATCAGAAGGCTGTAGACAAATA
CTGGGACAGCTACAACCATCCCTTCAGACAGGATCAGAAGAACTTAGATCATTATATAATACAGTAGCAA
CCCTCTATTGTGTGCATCAAAGGATAGAGATAAAAGACACCAAGGAAGCTTTAGACAAGATAGAGGAAGA
GCAAAACAAAAGTAAGACCACCGCACAGCAAGCGGCCGCTGATCTTCAGACCTGGAGGAGGAGATATGAG
GGACAATTGGAGAAGTGAATTATATAAATATAAAGTAGTAAAAATTGAACCATTAGGAGTAGCACCCACC
AAGGCAAAGAGAAGAGTGGTGCAGAGAGAAAAAAGAGCAGTGGGAATAGGAGCTTTGTTCCTTGGGTTCT
TGGGAGCAGCAGGAAGCACTATGGGCGCAGCGTCAATGACGCTGACGGTACAGGCCAGACAATTATTGTC
TGGTATAGTGCAGCAGCAGAACAATTTGCTGAGGGCTATTGAGGCGCAACAGCATCTGTTGCAACTCACA
GTCTGGGGCATCAAGCAGCTCCAGGCAAGAATCCTGGCTGTGGAAAGATACCTAAAGGATCAACAGCTCC
TGGGGATTTGGGGTTGCTCTGGAAAACTCATTTGCACCACTGCTGTGCCTTGGAATGCTAGTTGGAGTAA
TAAATCTCTGGAACAGATTTGGAATCACACGACCTGGATGGAGTGGGACAGAGAAATTAACAATTACACA
AGCTTAATACACTCCTTAATTGAAGAATCGCAAAACCAGCAAGAAAAGAATGAACAAGAATTATTGGAAT
TAGATAAATGGGCAAGTTTGTGGAATTGGTTTAACATAACAAATTGGCTGTGGTATATAAAATTATTCAT
AATGATAGTAGGAGGCTTGGTAGGTTTAAGAATAGTTTTTGCTGTACTTTCTATAGTGAATAGAGTTAGG
CAGGGATATTCACCATTATCGTTTCAGACCCACCTCCCAACCCCGAGGGGACCCGACAGGCCCGAAGGAA
TAGAAGAAGAAGGTGGAGAGAGAGACAGAGACAGATCCATTCGATTAGTGAACGGATCGGCACTGCGTGC
GCCAATTCTGCAGACAAATGGCAGTATTCATCCACAATTTTAAAAGAAAAGGGGGGATTGGGGGGTACAG
TGCAGGGGAAAGAATAGTAGACATAATAGCAACAGACATACAAACTAAAGAATTACAAAAACAAATTACA
AAAATTCAAAATTTTCGGGTTTATTACAGGGACAGCAGAGATCCAGTTTGGTTAATTAAGGTACCGAGGG
CCTATTTCCCATGATTCCTTCATATTTGCATATACGATACAAGGCTGTTAGAGAGATAATTAGAATTAAT
TTGACTGTAAACACAAAGATATTAGTACAAAATACGTGACGTAGAAAGTAATAATTTCTTGGGTAGTTTG
CAGTTTTAAAATTATGTTTTAAAATGGACTATCATATGCTTACCGTAACTTGAAAGTATTTCGATTTCTT
GGCTTTATATATCTTGTGGAAAGGACGAAACACCGAGCTCGCCATGTCGGTTCTCGTTTTAGAGCTAGAA
ATAGCAAGTTAAAATAAGGCTAGTCCGTTATCAACTTGAAAAAGTGGCACCGAGTCGGTGCTTTTTTGAA
TTCGCTAGCTAGGTCTTGAAAGGAGTGGGAATTGGCTCCGGTGCCCGTCAGTGGGCAGAGCGCACATCGC
CCACAGTCCCCGAGAAGTTGGGGGGAGGGGTCGGCAATTGATCCGGTGCCTAGAGAAGGTGGCGCGGGGT
AAACTGGGAAAGTGATGTCGTGTACTGGCTCCGCCTTTTTCCCGAGGGTGGGGGAGAACCGTATATAAGT
GCAGTAGTCGCCGTGAACGTTCTTTTTCGCAACGGGTTTGCCGCCAGAACACAGGACCGGTTCTAGAGCG
CTGCCACCATGGACAAGAAGTACAGCATCGGCCTGGACATCGGCACCAACTCTGTGGGCTGGGCCGTGAT
CACCGACGAGTACAAGGTGCCCAGCAAGAAATTCAAGGTGCTGGGCAACACCGACCGGCACAGCATCAAG
AAGAACCTGATCGGAGCCCTGCTGTTCGACAGCGGCGAAACAGCCGAGGCCACCCGGCTGAAGAGAACCG
CCAGAAGAAGATACACCAGACGGAAGAACCGGATCTGCTATCTGCAAGAGATCTTCAGCAACGAGATGGC
CAAGGTGGACGACAGCTTCTTCCACAGACTGGAAGAGTCCTTCCTGGTGGAAGAGGATAAGAAGCACGAG
CGGCACCCCATCTTCGGCAACATCGTGGACGAGGTGGCCTACCACGAGAAGTACCCCACCATCTACCACC
TGAGAAAGAAACTGGTGGACAGCACCGACAAGGCCGACCTGCGGCTGATCTATCTGGCCCTGGCCCACAT
GATCAAGTTCCGGGGCCACTTCCTGATCGAGGGCGACCTGAACCCCGACAACAGCGACGTGGACAAGCTG
TTCATCCAGCTGGTGCAGACCTACAACCAGCTGTTCGAGGAAAACCCCATCAACGCCAGCGGCGTGGACG
CCAAGGCCATCCTGTCTGCCAGACTGAGCAAGAGCAGACGGCTGGAAAATCTGATCGCCCAGCTGCCCGG
CGAGAAGAAGAATGGCCTGTTCGGAAACCTGATTGCCCTGAGCCTGGGCCTGACCCCCAACTTCAAGAGC
AACTTCGACCTGGCCGAGGATGCCAAACTGCAGCTGAGCAAGGACACCTACGACGACGACCTGGACAACC
TGCTGGCCCAGATCGGCGACCAGTACGCCGACCTGTTTCTGGCCGCCAAGAACCTGTCCGACGCCATCCT
GCTGAGCGACATCCTGAGAGTGAACACCGAGATCACCAAGGCCCCCCTGAGCGCCTCTATGATCAAGAGA
TACGACGAGCACCACCAGGACCTGACCCTGCTGAAAGCTCTCGTGCGGCAGCAGCTGCCTGAGAAGTACA
AAGAGATTTTCTTCGACCAGAGCAAGAACGGCTACGCCGGCTACATTGACGGCGGAGCCAGCCAGGAAGA
GTTCTACAAGTTCATCAAGCCCATCCTGGAAAAGATGGACGGCACCGAGGAACTGCTCGTGAAGCTGAAC
AGAGAGGACCTGCTGCGGAAGCAGCGGACCTTCGACAACGGCAGCATCCCCCACCAGATCCACCTGGGAG
AGCTGCACGCCATTCTGCGGCGGCAGGAAGATTTTTACCCATTCCTGAAGGACAACCGGGAAAAGATCGA
GAAGATCCTGACCTTCCGCATCCCCTACTACGTGGGCCCTCTGGCCAGGGGAAACAGCAGATTCGCCTGG
ATGACCAGAAAGAGCGAGGAAACCATCACCCCCTGGAACTTCGAGGAAGTGGTGGACAAGGGCGCTTCCG
CCCAGAGCTTCATCGAGCGGATGACCAACTTCGATAAGAACCTGCCCAACGAGAAGGTGCTGCCCAAGCA
CAGCCTGCTGTACGAGTACTTCACCGTGTATAACGAGCTGACCAAAGTGAAATACGTGACCGAGGGAATG
AGAAAGCCCGCCTTCCTGAGCGGCGAGCAGAAAAAGGCCATCGTGGACCTGCTGTTCAAGACCAACCGGA
AAGTGACCGTGAAGCAGCTGAAAGAGGACTACTTCAAGAAAATCGAGTGCTTCGACTCCGTGGAAATCTC
CGGCGTGGAAGATCGGTTCAACGCCTCCCTGGGCACATACCACGATCTGCTGAAAATTATCAAGGACAAG
GACTTCCTGGACAATGAGGAAAACGAGGACATTCTGGAAGATATCGTGCTGACCCTGACACTGTTTGAGG
ACAGAGAGATGATCGAGGAACGGCTGAAAACCTATGCCCACCTGTTCGACGACAAAGTGATGAAGCAGCT
GAAGCGGCGGAGATACACCGGCTGGGGCAGGCTGAGCCGGAAGCTGATCAACGGCATCCGGGACAAGCAG
TCCGGCAAGACAATCCTGGATTTCCTGAAGTCCGACGGCTTCGCCAACAGAAACTTCATGCAGCTGATCC
ACGACGACAGCCTGACCTTTAAAGAGGACATCCAGAAAGCCCAGGTGTCCGGCCAGGGCGATAGCCTGCA
CGAGCACATTGCCAATCTGGCCGGCAGCCCCGCCATTAAGAAGGGCATCCTGCAGACAGTGAAGGTGGTG
GACGAGCTCGTGAAAGTGATGGGCCGGCACAAGCCCGAGAACATCGTGATCGAAATGGCCAGAGAGAACC
AGACCACCCAGAAGGGACAGAAGAACAGCCGCGAGAGAATGAAGCGGATCGAAGAGGGCATCAAAGAGCT
GGGCAGCCAGATCCTGAAAGAACACCCCGTGGAAAACACCCAGCTGCAGAACGAGAAGCTGTACCTGTAC
TACCTGCAGAATGGGCGGGATATGTACGTGGACCAGGAACTGGACATCAACCGGCTGTCCGACTACGATG
TGGACCATATCGTGCCTCAGAGCTTTCTGAAGGACGACTCCATCGACAACAAGGTGCTGACCAGAAGCGA
CAAGAACCGGGGCAAGAGCGACAACGTGCCCTCCGAAGAGGTCGTGAAGAAGATGAAGAACTACTGGCGG
CAGCTGCTGAACGCCAAGCTGATTACCCAGAGAAAGTTCGACAATCTGACCAAGGCCGAGAGAGGCGGCC
TGAGCGAACTGGATAAGGCCGGCTTCATCAAGAGACAGCTGGTGGAAACCCGGCAGATCACAAAGCACGT
GGCACAGATCCTGGACTCCCGGATGAACACTAAGTACGACGAGAATGACAAGCTGATCCGGGAAGTGAAA
GTGATCACCCTGAAGTCCAAGCTGGTGTCCGATTTCCGGAAGGATTTCCAGTTTTACAAAGTGCGCGAGA
TCAACAACTACCACCACGCCCACGACGCCTACCTGAACGCCGTCGTGGGAACCGCCCTGATCAAAAAGTA
CCCTAAGCTGGAAAGCGAGTTCGTGTACGGCGACTACAAGGTGTACGACGTGCGGAAGATGATCGCCAAG
AGCGAGCAGGAAATCGGCAAGGCTACCGCCAAGTACTTCTTCTACAGCAACATCATGAACTTTTTCAAGA
CCGAGATTACCCTGGCCAACGGCGAGATCCGGAAGCGGCCTCTGATCGAGACAAACGGCGAAACCGGGGA
GATCGTGTGGGATAAGGGCCGGGATTTTGCCACCGTGCGGAAAGTGCTGAGCATGCCCCAAGTGAATATC
GTGAAAAAGACCGAGGTGCAGACAGGCGGCTTCAGCAAAGAGTCTATCCTGCCCAAGAGGAACAGCGATA
AGCTGATCGCCAGAAAGAAGGACTGGGACCCTAAGAAGTACGGCGGCTTCGACAGCCCCACCGTGGCCTA
TTCTGTGCTGGTGGTGGCCAAAGTGGAAAAGGGCAAGTCCAAGAAACTGAAGAGTGTGAAAGAGCTGCTG
GGGATCACCATCATGGAAAGAAGCAGCTTCGAGAAGAATCCCATCGACTTTCTGGAAGCCAAGGGCTACA
AAGAAGTGAAAAAGGACCTGATCATCAAGCTGCCTAAGTACTCCCTGTTCGAGCTGGAAAACGGCCGGAA
GAGAATGCTGGCCTCTGCCGGCGAACTGCAGAAGGGAAACGAACTGGCCCTGCCCTCCAAATATGTGAAC
TTCCTGTACCTGGCCAGCCACTATGAGAAGCTGAAGGGCTCCCCCGAGGATAATGAGCAGAAACAGCTGT
TTGTGGAACAGCACAAGCACTACCTGGACGAGATCATCGAGCAGATCAGCGAGTTCTCCAAGAGAGTGAT
CCTGGCCGACGCTAATCTGGACAAAGTGCTGTCCGCCTACAACAAGCACCGGGATAAGCCCATCAGAGAG
CAGGCCGAGAATATCATCCACCTGTTTACCCTGACCAATCTGGGAGCCCCTGCCGCCTTCAAGTACTTTG
ACACCACCATCGACCGGAAGAGGTACACCAGCACCAAAGAGGTGCTGGACGCCACCCTGATCCACCAGAG
CATCACCGGCCTGTACGAGACACGGATCGACCTGTCTCAGCTGGGAGGCGACAAGCGACCTGCCGCCACA
AAGAAGGCTGGACAGGCTAAGAAGAAGAAAGATTACAAAGACGATGACGATAAGGGATCCGGCGCAACAA
ACTTCTCTCTGCTGAAACAAGCCGGAGATGTCGAAGAGAATCCTGGACCGAAAAAGCCTGAACTCACCGC
GACGTCTGTCGAGAAGTTTCTGATCGAAAAGTTCGACAGCGTGTCCGACCTGATGCAGCTCTCGGAGGGC
GAAGAATCTCGTGCTTTCAGCTTCGATGTAGGAGGGCGTGGATATGTCCTGCGGGTAAATAGCTGCGCCG
ATGGTTTCTACAAAGATCGTTATGTTTATCGGCACTTTGCATCGGCCGCGCTCCCGATTCCGGAAGTGCT
TGACATTGGGGAATTCAGCGAGAGCCTGACCTATTGCATCTCCCGCCGTGCACAGGGTGTCACGTTGCAA
GACCTGCCTGAAACCGAACTGCCCGCTGTTCTGCAGCCGGTCGCGGAGGCCATGGATGCGATCGCTGCGG
CCGATCTTAGCCAGACGAGCGGGTTCGGCCCATTCGGACCGCAAGGAATCGGTCAATACACTACATGGCG
TGATTTCATATGCGCGATTGCTGATCCCCATGTGTATCACTGGCAAACTGTGATGGACGACACCGTCAGT
GCGTCCGTCGCGCAGGCTCTCGATGAGCTGATGCTTTGGGCCGAGGACTGCCCCGAAGTCCGGCACCTCG
TGCACGCGGATTTCGGCTCCAACAATGTCCTGACGGACAATGGCCGCATAACAGCGGTCATTGACTGGAG
CGAGGCGATGTTCGGGGATTCCCAATACGAGGTCGCCAACATCTTCTTCTGGAGGCCGTGGTTGGCTTGT
ATGGAGCAGCAGACGCGCTACTTCGAGCGGAGGCATCCGGAGCTTGCAGGATCGCCGCGGCTCCGGGCGT
ATATGCTCCGCATTGGTCTTGACCAACTCTATCAGAGCTTGGTTGACGGCAATTTCGATGATGCAGCTTG
GGCGCAGGGTCGATGCGACGCAATCGTCCGATCCGGAGCCGGGACTGTCGGGCGTACACAAATCGCCCGC
AGAAGCGCGGCCGTCTGGACCGATGGCTGTGTAGAAGTACTTCGCCGATAGACGCGTTAAGTCGACAATC
AACCTCTGGATTACAAAATTTGTGAAAGATTGACTGGTATTCTTAACTATGTTGCTCCTTTTACGCTATG
TGGATACGCTGCTTTAATGCCTTTGTATCATGCTATTGCTTCCCGTATGGCTTTCATTTTCTCCTCCTTG
TATAAATCCTGGTTGCTGTCTCTTTATGAGGAGTTGTGGCCCGTTGTCAGGCAACGTGGCGTGGTGTGCA
CTGTGTTTGCTGACGCAACCCCCACTGGTTGGGGCATTGCCACCACCTGTCAGCTCCTTTCCGGGACTTT
CGCTTTCCCCCTCCCTATTGCCACGGCGGAACTCATCGCCGCCTGCCTTGCCCGCTGCTGGACAGGGGCT
CGGCTGTTGGGCACTGACAATTCCGTGGTGTTGTCGGGGAAATCATCGTCCTTTCCTTGGCTGCTCGCCT
GTGTTGCCACCTGGATTCTGCGCGGGACGTCCTTCTGCTACGTCCCTTCGGCCCTCAATCCAGCGGACCT
TCCTTCCCGCGGCCTGCTGCCGGCTCTGCGGCCTCTTCCGCGTCTTCGCCTTCGCCCTCAGACGAGTCGG
ATCTCCCTTTGGGCCGCCTCCCCGCGTCGACTTTAAGACCAATGACTTACAAGGCAGCTGTAGATCTTAG
CCACTTTTTAAAAGAAAAGGGGGGACTGGAAGGGCTAATTCACTCCCAACGAAGACAAGATCTGCTTTTT
GCTTGTACTGGGTCTCTCTGGTTAGACCAGATCTGAGCCTGGGAGCTCTCTGGCTAACTAGGGAACCCAC
TGCTTAAGCCTCAATAAAGCTTGCCTTGAGTGCTTCAAGTAGTGTGTGCCCGTCTGTTGTGTGACTCTGG
TAACTAGAGATCCCTCAGACCCTTTTAGTCAGTGTGGAAAATCTCTAGCAGGGCCCGTTTAAACCCGCTG
ATCAGCCTCGACTGTGCCTTCTAGTTGCCAGCCATCTGTTGTTTGCCCCTCCCCCGTGCCTTCCTTGACC
CTGGAAGGTGCCACTCCCACTGTCCTTTCCTAATAAAATGAGGAAATTGCATCGCATTGTCTGAGTAGGT
GTCATTCTATTCTGGGGGGTGGGGTGGGGCAGGACAGCAAGGGGGAGGATTGGGAAGACAATAGCAGGCA
TGCTGGGGATGCGGTGGGCTCTATGGCTTCTGAGGCGGAAAGAACCAGCTGGGGCTCTAGGGGGTATCCC
C
[124 nt withheld, positions 11622-11745]
C
[91 nt withheld, positions 11747-11837]
A
[49 nt withheld, positions 11839-11887]
CCTTTGACGTTGGAGTCCACGTTCTTT
[37 nt withheld, positions 11915-11951]
ACCCTATCTCGGTCTATTCTTTTGATTTATAAGGGATTTTGCCGATTTCGGCCTATTGGTTAAAAAATGA
GCTGATTTAACAAAAATTTAACGCGAATTAATTCTGTGGAATGTGTGTCAGTTAGGGTGTGGAAAGTCCC
CAGGCTCCCCAGCAGGCAGAAGTATGCAAAGCATGCATCTCAATTAGTCAGCAACCAGGTGTGGAAAGTC
CCCAGGCTCCCCAGCAGGCAGAAGTATGCAAAGCATGCATCTCAATTAGTCAGCAACCATAGTCCCGCCC
CTAACTCCGCCCATCCCGCCCCTAACTCCGCCCAGTTCCGCCCATTCTCCGCCCCATGGCTGACTAATTT
TTTTTATTTATGCAGAGGCCGAGGCCGCCTCTGCCTCTGAGCTATTCCAGAAGTAGTGAGGAGGCTTTTT
TGGAGGCCTAGGCTTTTGCAAAAAGCTCCCGGGAGCTTGTATATCCATTTTCGGATCTGATCAGCACGTG
TTGACAATTAATCATCGGCATAGTATATCGGCATAGTATAATACGACAAGGTGAGGAACTAAACCATGGC
CAAGTTGACCAGTGCCGTTCCGGTGCTCACCGCGCGCGACGTCGCCGGAGCGGTCGAGTTCTGGACCGAC
CGGCTCGGGTTCTCCCGGGACTTCGTGGAGGACGACTTCGCCGGTGTGGTCCGGGACGACGTGACCCTGT
TCATCAGCGCGGTCCAGGACCAGGTGGTGCCGGACAACACCCTGGCCTGGGTGTGGGTGCGCGGCCTGGA
CGAGCTGTACGCCGAGTGGTCGGAGGTCGTGTCCACGAACTTCCGGGACGCCTCCGGGCCGGCCATGACC
GAGATCGGCGAGCAGCCGTGGGGGCGGGAGTTCGCCCTGCGCGACCCGGCCGGCAACTGCGTGCACTTCG
TGGCCGAGGAGCAGGACTGACACGTGCTACGAGATTTCGATTCCACCGCCGCCTTCTATGAAAGGTTGGG
CTTCGGAATCGTTTTCCGGGACGCCGGCTGGATGATCCTCCAGCGCGGGGATCTCATGCTGGAGTTCTTC
GCCCACCCCAACTTGTTTATTGCAGCTTATAATGGTTACAAATAAAGCAATAGCATCACAAATTTCACAA
ATAAAGCATTTTTTTCACTGCATTCTAGTTGTGGTTTGTCCAAACTCATCAATGTATCTTATCATGTCTG
TATACCGTCGACCTCTAGCTAGAGCTTGGCGTAATCATGGTCATAGCTGTTTCCTGTGTGAAATTGTTAT
CCGCTCACAATTCCACACAACATACGAGCCGGAAGCATAAAGTGTAAAGCCTGGGGTGCCTAATGAGTGA
GCTAACTCACATTAATTGCGTTGCGCTCACTGCCCGCTTTCCAGTCGGGAAACCTGTCGTGCCAGCTGCA
TTAATGAATCGGCCAACGCGCGGGGAGAGGCGGTTTGCGTATTGGGCGCT
